>Addgene plasmid #217736 | HA-MBP-TEVpCS-ADGRG5 CTFdeltaTA-FLAG | addgene full sequence | sequence record 430012 | Addgene NGS Result
GGATCTGCGATCGCTCCGGTGCCCGTCAGTGGGCAGAGCGCACATCGCCCACAGTCCCCGAGAAGTTGGG
GGGAGGGGTCGGCAATTGAACGGGTGCCTAGAGAAGGTGGCGCGGGGTAAACTGGGAAAGTGATGTCGTG
TACTGGCTCCGCCTTTTTCCCGAGGGTGGGGGAGAACCGTATATAAGTGCAGTAGTCGCCGTGAACGTTC
TTTTTCGCAACGGGTTTGCCGCCAGAACACAGCTGAAGCTTCGAGGGGCTCGCATCTCTCCTTCACGCGC
CCGCCGCCCTACCTGAGGCCGCCATCCACGCCGGTTGAGTCGCGTTCTGCCGCCTCCCGCCTGTGGTGCC
TCCTGAACTGCGTCCGCCGTCTAGGTAAGTTTAAAGCTCAGGTCGAGACCGGGCCTTTGTCCGGCGCTCC
CTTGGAGCCTACCTAGACTCAGCCGGCTCTCCACGCTTTGCCTGACCCTGCTTGCTCAACTCTACGTCTT
TGTTTCGTTTTCTGTTCTGCGCCGTTACAGATCCAAGCTGTGACCGGCGCCTACCTGAGATCACCGGCGA
AGGAGGGCCACCATGTACAGGATGCAACTCCTGTCTTGCATTGCACTAAGTCTTGCACTTGTCACGAATT
CGTACCCATACGATGTTCCAGATTACGCTGGATCCAAAATTGAAGAAGGCAAACTGGTGATTTGGATTAA
CGGCGATAAAGGCTATAACGGCCTGGCGGAAGTGGGCAAAAAATTTGAAAAAGATACCGGCATTAAAGTG
ACCGTGGAACATCCGGATAAACTGGAAGAAAAATTTCCGCAGGTGGCGGCGACCGGCGATGGCCCGGATA
TTATTTTTTGGGCGCATGATCGCTTTGGCGGCTATGCGCAGAGCGGCCTGCTGGCGGAAATTACCCCGGA
TAAAGCGTTTCAGGATAAACTGTATCCGTTTACCTGGGATGCGGTGCGCTATAACGGCAAACTGATTGCG
TATCCGATTGCGGTGGAAGCGCTGAGCCTGATTTATAACAAAGATCTGCTGCCGAACCCGCCGAAAACCT
GGGAAGAAATTCCGGCGCTGGATAAAGAACTGAAAGCGAAAGGCAAAAGCGCGCTGATGTTTAACCTGCA
GGAACCGTATTTTACCTGGCCGCTGATTGCGGCGGATGGCGGCTATGCGTTTAAATATGAAAACGGCAAA
TATGATATTAAAGATGTGGGCGTGGATAACGCGGGCGCGAAAGCGGGCCTGACCTTTCTGGTGGATCTGA
TTAAAAACAAACATATGAACGCGGATACCGATTATAGCATTGCGGAAGCGGCGTTTAACAAAGGCGAAAC
CGCGATGACCATTAACGGCCCGTGGGCGTGGAGCAACATTGATACCAGCAAAGTGAACTATGGCGTGACC
GTGCTGCCGACCTTTAAAGGCCAGCCGAGCAAACCGTTTGTGGGCGTGCTGAGCGCGGGCATTAACGCGG
CGAGCCCGAACAAAGAACTGGCGAAAGAATTTCTGGAAAACTATCTGCTGACCGATGAAGGCCTGGAAGC
GGTGAACAAAGATAAACCGCTGGGCGCGGTGGCGCTGAAAAGCTATGAAGAAGAACTGGCGAAAGATCCG
CGCATTGCGGCGACCATGGAAAACGCGCAGAAAGGCGAAATTATGCCGAACATTCCGCAGATGAGCGCGT
TTTGGTATGCGGTGCGCACCGCGGTGATTAACGCGGCGAGCGGCCGCCAGACCGTGGATGAAGCGCTGAA
AGATGCGCAGACCAACGAGAACCTTTACTTCCAACAACTGTCACCTGCGCTGGTCCCTGCTGAGCTCCTG
GCTCCCCTGACCTACATCTCCCTGGTCGGCTGCTCAATCTCTATCGTGGCTAGCCTGATCACTGTCCTGC
TCCACTTCCACTTCCGCAAGCAGTCCGATAGCCTGACAAGGATCCATATGAATCTGCACGCTTCCGTGCT
GTTGCTGAACATTGCCTTCCTGCTTAGTCCTGCATTTGCTATGAGCCCTGTTCCAGGCAGTGCATGTACC
GCTCTCGCCGCGGCCCTGCACTATGCCCTCCTTTCCTGCCTCACCTGGATGGCTATCGAGGGCTTCAACC
TGTATTTGCTTCTGGGCCGGGTTTATAATATCTATATTAGGCGCTACGTTTTTAAGCTGGGTGTGCTGGG
CTGGGGCGCCCCCGCACTGCTTGTCCTGTTGTCCCTGTCCGTCAAGAGTTCTGTCTACGGCCCATGTACC
ATCCCGGTGTTCGACAGTTGGGAAAACGGGACCGGATTCCAGAACATGTCTATTTGCTGGGTTCGCTCTC
CTGTGGTTCATTCCGTGCTGGTCATGGGGTACGGTGGACTGACCTCTCTTTTCAATTTGGTAGTGCTGGC
CTGGGCCCTCTGGACTTTGAGGCGGCTCAGAGAGCGCGCCGACGCCCCCTCCGTCCGCGCCTGCCATGAC
ACTGTGACGGTGTTGGGACTGACCGTGTTGCTGGGCACAACCTGGGCCCTGGCTTTCTTTAGCTTCGGAG
TATTCTTGCTGCCTCAGCTCTTTCTGTTTACAATCCTGAACTCATTGTACGGCTTTTTCCTGTTCCTGTG
GTTCTGCTCACAGAGGTGTAGGTCTGAGGCTGAGGCAAAAGCCCAAATCGAGGCCTTCTCATCCAGCCAG
ACTACCCAGGGTTCTGACTACAAAGACGATGACGACAAGTGAAGATCTGACAAAACTCACACATGCCCAC
CGTGCCCAGCACCTGAACTCCTGGGGGGACCGTCAGTCTTCCTCTTCCCCCCAAAACCCAAGGACACCCT
CATGATCTCCCGGACCCCTGAGGTCACATGCGTGGTGGTGGACGTGAGCCACGAAGACCCTGAGGTCAAG
TTCAACTGGTACGTGGACGGCGTGGAGGTGCATAATGCCAAGACAAAGCCGCGGGAGGAGCAGTACAACA
GCACGTACCGTGTGGTCAGCGTCCTCACCGTCCTGCACCAGGACTGGCTGAATGGCAAGGAGTACAAGTG
CAAGGTCTCCAACAAAGCCCTCCCAGCCCCCATCGAGAAAACCATCTCCAAAGCCAAAGGGCAGCCCCGA
GAACCACAGGTGTACACCCTGCCCCCATCCCGGGAGGAGATGACCAAGAACCAGGTCAGCCTGACCTGCC
TGGTCAAAGGCTTCTATCCCAGCGACATCGCCGTGGAGTGGGAGAGCAATGGGCAGCCGGAGAACAACTA
CAAGACCACGCCTCCCGTGCTGGACTCCGACGGCTCCTTCTTCCTCTACAGCAAGCTCACCGTGGACAAG
AGCAGGTGGCAGCAGGGGAACGTCTTCTCATGCTCCGTGATGCACGAGGCTCTGCACAACCACTACACGC
AGAAGAGCCTCTCCCTGTCTCCGGGTAAATGAGTGCTAGCTGGCCAGACATGATAAGATACATTGATGAG
TTTGGACAAACCACAACTAGAATGCAGTGAAAAAAATGCTTTATTTGTGAAATTTGTGATGCTATTGCTT
TATTTGTAACCATTATAAGCTGCAATAAACAAGTTAACAACAACAATTGCATTCATTTTATGTTTCAGGT
TCAGGGGGAGGTGTGGGAGGTTTTTTAAAGCAAGTAAAACCTCTACAAATGTGGTATGGAATTAATTCTA
AAATACAGCATAGCAAAACTTTAACCTCCAAATCAAGCCTCTACTTGAATCCTTTTCTGAGGGATGAATA
AGGCATAGGCATCAGGGGCTGTTGCCAATGTGCATTAGCTGTTTGCAGCCTCACCTTCTTTCATGGAGTT
TAAGATATAGTGTATTTTCCCAAGGTTTGAACTAGCTCTTCATTTCTTTATGTTTTAAATGCACTGACCT
CCCACATTCCCTTTTTAGTAAAATATTCAGAAATAATTTAAATACATCATTGCAATGAAAATAAATGTTT
TTTATTAGGCAGAATCCAGATGCTCAAGGCCCTTCATAATATCCCCCAGTTTAGTAGTTGGACTTAGGGA
ACAAAGGAACCTTTAATAGAAATTGGACAGCAAGAAAGCGAGCTTCTAGCTTATCCTCAGTCCTGCTCCT
CTGCCACAAAGTGCACGCAGTTGCCGGCCGGGTCGCGCAGGGCGAACTCCCGCCCCCACGGCTGCTCGCC
GATCTCGGTCATGGCCGGCCCGGAGGCGTCCCGGAAGTTCGTGGACACGACCTCCGACCACTCGGCGTAC
AGCTCGTCCAGGCCGCGCACCCACACCCAGGCCAGGGTGTTGTCCGGCACCACCTGGTCCTGGACCGCGC
TGATGAACAGGGTCACGTCGTCCCGGACCACACCGGCGAAGTCGTCCTCCACGAAGTCCCGGGAGAACCC
GAGCCGGTCGGTCCAGAACTCGACCGCTCCGGCGACGTCGCGCGCGGTGAGCACCGGAACGGCACTGGTC
AACTTGGCCATGATGGCTCCTCCTGTCAGGAGAGGAAAGAGAAGAAGGTTAGTACAATTGCTATAGTGAG
TTGTATTATACTATGCAGATATACTATGCCAATGATTAATTGTCAAACTAGGGCTGCAGGGTTCATAGTG
CCACTTTTCCTGCACTGCCCCATCTCCTGCCCACCCTTTCCCAGGCATAGACAGTCAGTGACTTACCAAA
CTCACAGGAGGGAGAAGGCAGAAGCTTGAGACAGACCCGCGGGACCGCCGAACTGCGAGGGGACGTGGCT
AGGGCGGCTTCTTTTATGGTGCGCCGGCCCTCGGAGGCAGGGCGCTCGGGGAGGCCTAGCGGCCAATCTG
CGGTGGCAGGAGGCGGGGCCGAAGGCCGTGCCTGACCAATCCGGAGCACATAGGAGTCTCAGCCCCCCGC
CCCAAAGCAAGGGGAAGTCACGCGCCTGTAGCGCCAGCGTGTTGTGAAATGGGGGCTTGGGGGGGTTGGG
GCCCTGACTAGTCAAAACAAACTCCCATTGACGTCAATGGGGTGGAGACTTGGAAATCCCCGTGAGTCAA
ACCGCTATCCACGCCCATTGATGTACTGCCAAAACCGCATCATCATGGTAATAGCGATGACTAATACGTA
GATGTACTGCCAAGTAGGAAAGTCCCATAAGGTCATGTACTGGGCATAATGCCAGGCGGGCCATTTACCG
TCATTGACGTCAATAGGGGGCGTACTTGGCATATGATACACTTGATGTACTGCCAAGTGGGCAGTTTACC
GTAAATACTCCACCCATTGACGTCAATGGAAAGTCCCTATTGGCGTTACTATGGGAACATACGTCATTAT
TGACGTCAATGGGCGGGGGTCGTTGGGCGGTCAGCCAGGCGGGCCATTTACCGTAAGTTATGTAACGCCT
GCAGGTTAATTAAGAACATGTGAGCAAAAGGCCAGCAAAAGGCCAGGAACCGTAAAAAGGCCGCGTTGCT
GGCGTTTTTCCATAGGCTCCGCCCCCCTGACGAGCATCACAAAAATCGACGCTCAAGTCAGAGGTGGCGA
AACCCGACAGGACTATAAAGATACCAGGCGTTTCCCCCTGGAAGCTCCCTCGTGCGCTCTCCTGTTCCGA
CCCTGCCGCTTACCGGATACCTGTCCGCCTTTCTCCCTTCGGGAAGCGTGGCGCTTTCTCATAGCTCACG
CTGTAGGTATCTCAGTTCGGTGTAGGTCGTTCGCTCCAAGCTGGGCTGTGTGCACGAACCCCCCGTTCAG
CCCGACCGCTGCGCCTTATCCGGTAACTATCGTCTTGAGTCCAACCCGGTAAGACACGACTTATCGCCAC
TGGCAGCAGCCACTGGTAACAGGATTAGCAGAGCGAGGTATGTAGGCGGTGCTACAGAGTTCTTGAAGTG
GTGGCCTAACTACGGCTACACTAGAAGAACAGTATTTGGTATCTGCGCTCTGCTGAAGCCAGTTACCTTC
GGAAAAAGAGTTGGTAGCTCTTGATCCGGCAAACAAACCACCGCTGGTAGCGGTGGTTTTTTTGTTTGCA
AGCAGCAGATTACGCGCAGAAAAAAAGGATCTCAAGAAGATCCTTTGATCTTTTCTACGGGGTCTGACGC
TCAGTGGAACGAAAACTCACGTTAAGGGATTTTGGTCATGGCTAGTTAATTAACATTTAAATCAGCGGCC
GCAATAAAATATCTTTATTTTCATTACATCTGTGTGTTGGTTTTTTGTGTGAATCGTAACTAACATACGC
TCTCCATCAAAACAAAACGAAACAAAACAAACTAGCAAAATAGGCTGTCCCCAGTGCAAGTGCAGGTGCC
AGAACATTTCTCTATCGAA
Features (pLannotate 1.2.2; 17 found; start..end, strand, type, name):
     31..242     +  promoter       EF-1α core promoter: core promoter for human elongation factor EF-1α
    255..523     +  LTR            5' LTR (truncated): truncated 5' long terminal repeat (LTR) from human T-cell leukemia virus (HTLV) type 1
    573..632     +  sig_peptide    IL-2 signal sequence: human interleukin-2 signal sequence
    633..659     +  CDS            3xHA (fragment): three tandem HA epitope tags
    663..1763    +  CDS            malE (fragment): MALE_ECO57 - Experimental evidence at protein level: Swiss-Prot protein existence level 1. Part of the ABC transporter complex MalEFGK involved in maltose/maltodextrin import. Binds maltose and higher maltodextrins. From Escherichia coli O157:H7.
   1776..2669    +  CDS            Adgrg5 (fragment): AGRG5_MOUSE - Also known as Gm1109, Gpr114, Pgr27. Experimental evidence at protein level: Swiss-Prot protein existence level 1. Adhesion G protein-coupled receptor (GPCR). Transduces intracellular signals through coupling to guanine nucleotide-binding protein G(s) subunit alpha and activation of adenylate cyclase pathway (PubMed:22575658). Isoform 1, but not isoform 2, is constitutively active, as evidenced by elevated basal cAMP levels, and responds to mechanical activation (shaking) (PubMed:26499266). From Mus musculus (Mouse).
   2655..3389    +  CDS            IGHG2 (fragment): IGHG2_HUMAN - Experimental evidence at protein level: Swiss-Prot protein existence level 1. Constant region of immunoglobulin heavy chains. Immunoglobulins, also known as antibodies, are membrane-bound or secreted glycoproteins produced by B lymphocytes. In the recognition phase of humoral immunity, the membrane-bound immunoglobulins serve as receptors which, upon binding of a specific antigen, trigger the clonal expansion and differentiation of B lymphocytes into immunoglobulins- secreting plasma cells. Secreted immunoglobulins mediate the effector phase of humoral immunity, which results in
   3414..3535    -  polyA_signal   SV40 poly(A) signal: SV40 polyadenylation signal
   3558..3629    -  CDS            large T antigen (fragment): large T antigen from SV40 (simian virus 40)
   3639..4033    -  polyA_signal   β-globin poly(A): human β-globin polyadenylation signal
   4050..4421    -  CDS            ble: BLE_STRHI - Experimental evidence at protein level: Swiss-Prot protein existence level 1. Binding protein with a strong affinity to the bleomycin family of antibiotics. From Streptoalloteichus hindustanus.
   4483..4526    -  promoter       EM7 promoter (fragment): synthetic bacterial promoter&nbsp
   4913..5012    -  promoter       CMV promoter (fragment): human cytomegalovirus (CMV) immediate early promoter
   5014..5317    -  enhancer       CMV enhancer: human cytomegalovirus immediate early enhancer
   5397..5985    -  rep_origin     ori: high-copy-number ColE1/pMB1/pBR322/pUC origin of replication
   6093..6141    +  polyA_signal   poly(A) signal: synthetic polyadenylation signal
   6152..6243    +  misc_feature   pause site: RNA polymerase II transcriptional pause signal from the human α2 globin gene
