[The description below was written by a language model from this plasmid's Addgene catalogue record and pLannotate feature annotations shown in this document.]
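Description:
HA-MBP-TEVpCS-ADGRG5 CTFdeltaTA-FLAG is a mammalian expression plasmid built on the pFuse-hIgG1-Fc2 backbone. It produces the transmembrane portion of the human adhesion GPCR ADGRG5 (GPR114). It replicates in E. coli from a high-copy ColE1/pUC-type origin. Selection uses the Sh ble gene (Zeocin/bleomycin resistance). The ble gene sits downstream of both CMV enhancer/promoter elements and a bacterial EM7 promoter and ends in a β-globin polyadenylation signal, so the same marker can work in bacteria and in mammalian cells.

The expression cassette is driven by a composite promoter made of the EF-1α core promoter and a truncated HTLV-1 5′ LTR segment. The open reading frame begins with the human IL-2 signal sequence, which directs the N-terminus into the secretory pathway. An HA epitope and E. coli maltose-binding protein (malE) follow. The name indicates a TEV protease cleavage site next, although this site is not annotated separately in the feature table.

The receptor fragment lacks residues 1–232. According to the name, it is the C-terminal fragment without the tethered agonist (deltaTA), and it carries a C-terminal FLAG tag. The annotation tool matched this segment to the mouse orthologue, but the catalogue lists the insert as human.

A backbone-derived immunoglobulin Fc-like region is annotated immediately downstream of the receptor, followed by an SV40 poly(A) signal. The record does not say whether this region is translated. The recorded C-terminal FLAG tag suggests the reading frame ends before it.

The stated purpose is mammalian expression of adhesion GPCR transmembrane domains. The design suggests that the HA tag allows detection of the receptor N-terminus and that TEV cleavage would remove the MBP moiety. An agonist-deleted version would plausibly serve as a comparator in tethered-agonist signalling studies, though the record does not describe this use.
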