Addgene plasmid #217736: HA-MBP-TEVpCS-ADGRG5 CTFdeltaTA-FLAG
Purpose: Mammalian expression of Adhesion G Protein-Coupled Receptor transmembrane domains
Depositing lab: Stephen Blacklow. Depositing organization: Harvard Medical School. Publication: Heterogeneity of tethered agonist signaling in adhesion G protein-coupled receptors. Dates AN, Jones DTD, Smith JS, Skiba MA, Rich MF, Burruss MM, Kruse AC, Blacklow SC. Cell Chem Biol. 2024 Aug 15;31(8):1542-1553.e4. doi: 10.1016/j.chembiol.2024.03.004. Epub 2024 Apr 11. PubMed 38608683.
Backbone
  Vector backbone: pFuse-hIgG1-Fc2
  Backbone manufacturer: Invitrogen
  Vector type: Mammalian Expression
Growth in bacteria
  Bacterial resistance: Bleocin (Zeocin), 50 μg/mL
  Growth temperature: 37°C
  Growth strain: DH5alpha
  Copy number: High Copy
Gene/Insert
  Gene/Insert name: ADGRG5 (alt name: GPR114)
  Species: H. sapiens (human)
  Mutation: Deletion of residues 1-232
  Entrez Gene: ADGRG5 (a.k.a. GPR114, PGR27)
  Tag / fusion protein: HA (N terminal on insert); FLAG (C terminal on insert)
  Cloning method: Gibson Cloning
Terms and licenses: Academic/Nonprofit Terms; Industry Terms: Not Available to Industry
Depositor comments: Please visit https://www.biorxiv.org/content/10.1101/2022.07.14.500097v2 for bioRxiv preprint.
How to cite: HA-MBP-TEVpCS-ADGRG5 CTFdeltaTA-FLAG was a gift from Stephen Blacklow (Addgene plasmid # 217736 ; http://n2t.net/addgene:217736 ; RRID:Addgene_217736)
